>Addgene plasmid #231772 | pCMV-mGold2s-Actin-C-18 | addgene full sequence | sequence record 461112 | Addgene NGS Result
CGTTACATAACTTACGGTAAATGGCCCGCCTGGCTGACCGCCCAACGACCCCCGCCCATTGACGTCAATA
ATGACGTATGTTCCCATAGTAACGCCAATAGGGACTTTCCATTGACGTCAATGGGTGGAGTATTTACGGT
AAACTGCCCACTTGGCAGTACATCAAGTGTATCATATGCCAAGTACGCCCCCTATTGACGTCAATGACGG
TAAATGGCCCGCCTGGCATTATGCCCAGTACATGACCTTATGGGACTTTCCTACTTGGCAGTACATCTAC
GTATTAGTCATCGCTATTACCATGGTGATGCGGTTTTGGCAGTACATCAATGGGCGTGGATAGCGGTTTG
ACTCACGGGGATTTCCAAGTCTCCACCCCATTGACGTCAATGGGAGTTTGTTTTGGCACCAAAATCAACG
GGACTTTCCAAAATGTCGTAACAACTCCGCCCCATTGACGCAAATGGGCGGTAGGCGTGTACGGTGGGAG
GTCTATATAAGCAGAGCTGGTTTAGTGAACCGTCAGATCCGCTAGCGCTACCGGTCGCCACCATGGCGAG
CAAGGGCGAGGAGCTGTTCACCGGGGTGGTGCCCATCCTGGTCGAGCTGGACGGCGACATAAACGGCCAC
AAGTTCAGCGTGTCCGGCGAGGGCGAGGGCGATGCCACCTACGGCAAGCTGACCCTGAAGTTCATCTGCA
CCACCGGCAAGCTGCCCGTGCCCTGGCCCACCCTCGTGACCAGCCTGGGCTACGGCCTGCAGTGCTTCGC
CCGCTACCCCGACAACATGAAGCGGCACGACTTCTTCAAGTCCGCCATGCCCGAAGGCTACGTCCAGGAG
CGCACCATCTTCTTCGAGGACGACGGCAACTACAAGACCCGCGCCGAGGTGAAGTTTGAGGGCGGCACCC
TGGTGAACCGCGTCGAGCTGAAGGGCATCGACTTCAAGGAGGACGGCAACATCCTGGGGCACAAGCTGGA
GTACAACTACAACTGCCACAACGTCTTTATCACCGCCGACAGGCAGCAGAACGGCATCAAGGTCAACTTC
AAGATCCGCCACAACATCGAGGTCGGCGGCGTGCAGCTCGCCGACCACTACCAGCAGAACACCCCCATCG
GCGACGGCCCCGTGCTGCTGCCCGACAACCACTACCTGAGCTACCAGTCCAAGCTGAGCAAAGACCCCAA
CGAGAAGCGCGATCACATGGTCCTGCTGGAGTTCGTGACCGCCGCCGGGATCACTCTCAGCATGGACGAG
CTGTACAAGTCCGGACTCAGATCTGGCAGCGGTGGAGGCAGCGCATCCGGCGGAAGCGGAAGCGATGATG
ATATCGCCGCGCTCGTCGTCGACAACGGCTCCGGCATGTGCAAGGCCGGCTTCGCGGGCGACGATGCCCC
CCGGGCCGTCTTCCCCTCCATCGTGGGGCGCCCCAGGCACCAGGGCGTGATGGTGGGCATGGGTCAGAAG
GATTCCTATGTGGGCGACGAGGCCCAGAGCAAGAGAGGCATCCTCACCCTGAAGTACCCCATCGAGCACG
GCATCGTCACCAACTGGGACGACATGGAGAAAATCTGGCACCACACCTTCTACAATGAGCTGCGTGTGGC
TCCCGAGGAGCACCCCGTGCTGCTGACCGAGGCCCCCCTGAACCCCAAGGCCAACCGCGAGAAGATGACC
CAGATCATGTTTGAGACCTTCAACACCCCAGCCATGTACGTTGCTATCCAGGCTGTGCTATCCCTGTACG
CCTCTGGCCGTACCACTGGCATCGTGATGGACTCCGGTGACGGGGTCACCCACACTGTGCCCATCTACGA
GGGGTATGCCCTCCCCCATGCCATCCTGCGTCTGGACCTGGCTGGCCGGGACCTGACTGACTACCTCATG
AAGATCCTCACCGAGCGCGGCTACAGCTTCACCACCACGGCCGAGCGGGAAATCGTGCGTGACATTAAGG
AGAAGCTGTGCTACGTCGCCCTGGACTTCGAGCAAGAGATGGCCACGGCTGCTTCCAGCTCCTCCCTGGA
GAAGAGCTACGAGCTGCCTGACGGCCAGGTCATCACCATTGGCAATGAGCGGTTCCGCTGCCCTGAGGCA
CTCTTCCAGCCTTCCTTCCTGGGCATGGAGTCCTGTGGCATCCACGAAACTACCTTCAACTCCATCATGA
AGTGTGACGTGGACATCCGCAAAGACCTGTACGCCAACACAGTGCTGTCTGGCGGCACCACCATGTACCC
TGGCATTGCCGACAGGATGCAGAAGGAGATCACTGCCCTGGCACCCAGCACAATGAAGATCAAGATCATT
GCTCCTCCTGAGCGCAAGTACTCCGTGTGGATCGGCGGCTCCATCCTGGCCTCGCTGTCCACCTTCCAGC
AGATGTGGATCAGCAAGCAGGAGTATGACGAGTCCGGCCCCTCCATCGTCCACCGCAAATGCTTCTAGGG
ATCCACCGGATCTAGATAACTGATCATAATCAGCCATACCACATTTGTAGAGGTTTTACTTGCTTTAAAA
AACCTCCCACACCTCCCCCTGAACCTGAAACATAAAATGAATGCAATTGTTGTTGTTAACTTGTTTATTG
CAGCTTATAATGGTTACAAATAAAGCAATAGCATCACAAATTTCACAAATAAAGCATTTTTTTCACTGCA
TTCTAGTTGTGGTTTGTCCAAACTCATCAATGTATCTTAAGGCGTAAATTGTAAGCGTTAATATTTTGTT
AAAATTCGCGTTAAATTTTTGTTAAATCAGCTCATTTTTTAACCAATAGGCCGAAATCGGCAAAATCCCT
TATAAATCAAAAGAATAGACCGAGATAGGGT
[37 nt withheld, positions 2832-2868]
AAAGAACGTGGACTCCAACGTCAAAGG
[49 nt withheld, positions 2896-2944]
T
[91 nt withheld, positions 2946-3036]
G
[124 nt withheld, positions 3038-3161]
CAGGTGGCACTTTTCGGGGAAATGTGCGCGGAACCCCTATTTGTTTATTTTTCTAAATACATTCAAATAT
GTATCCGCTCATGAGACAATAACCCTGATAAATGCTTCAATAATATTGAAAAAGGAAGAGTCCTGAGGCG
GAAAGAACCAGCTGTGGAATGTGTGTCAGTTAGGGTGTGGAAAGTCCCCAGGCTCCCCAGCAGGCAGAAG
TATGCAAAGCATGCATCTCAATTAGTCAGCAACCATAGTCCCGCCCCTAACTCCGCCCATCCCGCCCCTA
ACTCCGCCCAGTTCCGCCCATTCTCCGCCCCATGGCTGACTAATTTTTTTTATTTATGCAGAGGCCGAGG
CCGCCTCGGCCTCTGAGCTATTCCAGAAGTAGTGAGGAGGCTTTTTTGGAGGCCTAGGCTTTTGCAAAGA
TCGATCAAGAGACAGGATGAGGATCGTTTCGCATGATTGAACAAGATGGATTGCACGCAGGTTCTCCGGC
CGCTTGGGTGGAGAGGCTATTCGGCTATGACTGGGCACAACAGACAATCGGCTGCTCTGATGCCGCCGTG
TTCCGGCTGTCAGCGCAGGGGCGCCCGGTTCTTTTTGTCAAGACCGACCTGTCCGGTGCCCTGAATGAAC
TGCAAGACGAGGCAGCGCGGCTATCGTGGCTGGCCACGACGGGCGTTCCTTGCGCAGCTGTGCTCGACGT
TGTCACTGAAGCGGGAAGGGACTGGCTGCTATTGGGCGAAGTGCCGGGGCAGGATCTCCTGTCATCTCAC
CTTGCTCCTGCCGAGAAAGTATCCATCATGGCTGATGCAATGCGGCGGCTGCATACGCTTGATCCGGCTA
CCTGCCCATTCGACCACCAAGCGAAACATCGCATCGAGCGAGCACGTACTCGGATGGAAGCCGGTCTTGT
CGATCAGGATGATCTGGACGAAGAGCATCAGGGGCTCGCGCCAGCCGAACTGTTCGCCAGGCTCAAGGCG
AGCATGCCCGACGGCGAGGATCTCGTCGTGACCCATGGCGATGCCTGCTTGCCGAATATCATGGTGGAAA
ATGGCCGCTTTTCTGGATTCATCGACTGTGGCCGGCTGGGTGTGGCGGACCGCTATCAGGACATAGCGTT
GGCTACCCGTGATATTGCTGAAGAGCTTGGCGGCGAATGGGCTGACCGCTTCCTCGTGCTTTACGGTATC
GCCGCTCCCGATTCGCAGCGCATCGCCTTCTATCGCCTTCTTGACGAGTTCTTCTGAGCGGGACTCTGGG
GTTCGAAATGACCGACCAAGCGACGCCCAACCTGCCATCACGAGATTTCGATTCCACCGCCGCCTTCTAT
GAAAGGTTGGGCTTCGGAATCGTTTTCCGGGACGCCGGCTGGATGATCCTCCAGCGCGGGGATCTCATGC
TGGAGTTCTTCGCCCACCCTAGGGGGAGGCTAACTGAAACACGGAAGGAGACAATACCGGAAGGAACCCG
CGCTATGACGGCAATAAAAAGACAGAATAAAACGCACGGTGTTGGGTCGTTTGTTCATAAACGCGGGGTT
CGGTCCCAGGGCTGGCACTCTGTCGATACCCCACCGAGACCCCATTGGGGCCAATACGCCCGCGTTTCTT
CCTTTTCCCCACCCCACCCCCCAAGTTCGGGTGAAGGCCCAGGGCTCGCAGCCAACGTCGGGGCGGCAGG
CCCTGCCATAGCCTCAGGTTACTCATATATACTTTAGATTGATTTAAAACTTCATTTTTAATTTAAAAGG
ATCTAGGTGAAGATCCTTTTTGATAATCTCATGACCAAAATCCCTTAACGTGAGTTTTCGTTCCACTGAG
CGTCAGACCCCGTAGAAAAGATCAAAGGATCTTCTTGAGATCCTTTTTTTCTGCGCGTAATCTGCTGCTT
GCAAACAAAAAAACCACCGCTACCAGCGGTGGTTTGTTTGCCGGATCAAGAGCTACCAACTCTTTTTCCG
AAGGTAACTGGCTTCAGCAGAGCGCAGATACCAAATACTGTTCTTCTAGTGTAGCCGTAGTTAGGCCACC
ACTTCAAGAACTCTGTAGCACCGCCTACATACCTCGCTCTGCTAATCCTGTTACCAGTGGCTGCTGCCAG
TGGCGATAAGTCGTGTCTTACCGGGTTGGACTCAAGACGATAGTTACCGGATAAGGCGCAGCGGTCGGGC
TGAACGGGGGGTTCGTGCACACAGCCCAGCTTGGAGCGAACGACCTACACCGAACTGAGATACCTACAGC
GTGAGCTATGAGAAAGCGCCACGCTTCCCGAAGGGAGAAAGGCGGACAGGTATCCGGTAAGCGGCAGGGT
CGGAACAGGAGAGCGCACGAGGGAGCTTCCAGGGGGAAACGCCTGGTATCTTTATAGTCCTGTCGGGTTT
CGCCACCTCTGACTTGAGCGTCGATTTTTGTGATGCTCGTCAGGGGGGCGGAGCCTATGGAAAAACGCCA
GCAACGCGGCCTTTTTACGGTTCCTGGCCTTTTGCTGGCCTTTTGCTCACATGTTCTTTCCTGCGTTATC
CCCTGATTCTGTGGATAACCGTATTACCGCCATGCATTAGTTATTAATAGTAATCAATTACGGGGTCATT
AGTTCATAGCCCATATATGGAGTTCCG
Features (pLannotate 1.2.2; 15 found; start..end, strand, type, name):
      1..304     +  enhancer       CMV enhancer: human cytomegalovirus immediate early enhancer
    305..508     +  promoter       CMV promoter: human cytomegalovirus (CMV) immediate early promoter
    553..1270    +  CDS            mGold (fragment): photostable derivative of mVenus (Lee et al., 2020) mammalian codon-optimized
   1324..2445    +  CDS            ACTB: ACTB_BOVIN - Experimental evidence at protein level: Swiss-Prot protein existence level 1. Actin is a highly conserved protein that polymerizes to produce filaments that form cross-linked networks in the cytoplasm of cells. Actin exists in both monomeric (G-actin) and polymeric (F-actin) forms, both forms playing key functions, such as cell motility and contraction. In addition to their role in the cytoplasmic cytoskeleton, G- and F-actin also localize in the nucleus, and regulate gene transcription and motility and repair of damaged DNA. From Bos taurus (Bovine).
   2471..2555    +  CDS            large T antigen (fragment): large T antigen from SV40 (simian virus 40)
   2578..2699    +  polyA_signal   SV40 poly(A) signal: SV40 polyadenylation signal
   2733..3161    -  rep_origin     f1 ori (sequence partly withheld): f1 bacteriophage origin of replication; arrow indicates direction of (+) strand synthesis
   3188..3292    +  promoter       AmpR promoter: bla
   3361..3571    +  promoter       SV40 promoter: SV40 early promoter
   3614..4408    +  CDS            NeoR/KanR: aminoglycoside phosphotransferase from Tn5; aph(3')-II (or nptII); confers resistance to neomycin, kanamycin, and G418 (Geneticin®)
   4429..4581    +  CDS            ble (fragment): BLE_KLEPN - Experimental evidence at protein level: Swiss-Prot protein existence level 1. Binding protein with a strong affinity to the bleomycin family of antibiotics. Binds to CL990; an antimitotic-antibiotic compound. From Klebsiella pneumoniae.
   4640..4687    +  polyA_signal   HSV TK poly(A) signal: herpes simplex virus thymidine kinase polyadenylation signal (Cole and Stacy, 1985)
   4778..4794    -  polyA_signal   bGH poly(A) signal (fragment): bovine growth hormone polyadenylation signal
   5016..5604    +  rep_origin     ori: high-copy-number ColE1/pMB1/pBR322/pUC origin of replication
   5719..5778    +  enhancer       CMV enhancer (fragment): human cytomegalovirus immediate early enhancer
