[The description below was written by a language model from this plasmid's Addgene catalogue record and pLannotate feature annotations shown in this document.]
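Description:
pCMV-mGold2s-Actin-C-18 is a mammalian expression plasmid for labelling the actin cytoskeleton with the yellow fluorescent protein mGold2s. The backbone has the layout of a classic fluorescent-protein "C-series" fusion vector. A high-copy ColE1/pUC-type origin supports propagation in E. coli, and an f1 origin is also present. A single NeoR/KanR (Tn5 aminoglycoside phosphotransferase) gene sits downstream of tandem bacterial (bla-type) and SV40 early promoters and ends in an HSV TK polyadenylation signal. This arrangement gives kanamycin selection in bacteria and would, in principle, allow G418 selection of transfected mammalian cells. The catalogue lists 5,778 bp as the backbone size without insert, but this equals the full length of the sequenced plasmid, so it appears to be the total construct size.

The expression cassette is driven by the human cytomegalovirus immediate-early enhancer and promoter. It encodes the fluorescent protein followed by a short linker and then beta-actin, placing mGold2s at the N-terminus of actin. The "18" in the name probably refers to the linker length, and the gap of roughly 50 nt between the two coding features fits that reading, although the record does not define it. The annotation software labels the fluorescent protein as an mGold fragment, a photostable mVenus derivative, presumably because mGold2s is a variant related to that reference. It matches the actin coding region to the bovine ACTB protein, while the catalogue gives the insert as human ACTB, a discrepancy to be expected for so conserved a protein. An SV40 polyadenylation signal terminates the transcript, and the short large T antigen, ble and bGH fragments look like incidental backbone matches. The plasmid is intended for transfection into mammalian cells to visualize actin filaments, and the associated work describes bright, photostable yellow fluorescent proteins for extended imaging.
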