Addgene plasmid #231772: pCMV-mGold2s-Actin-C-18
Purpose: Visualization of actin in mammalian cells using mGold2s
Depositing lab: Francois St-Pierre. Depositing organization: Baylor College of Medicine. Publication: Bright and photostable yellow fluorescent proteins for extended imaging. Lee J, Lai S, Yang S, Zhao S, Blanco FA, Lyons AC, Merino-Urteaga R, Ahrens JF, Nguyen NA, Liu H, Liu Z, Lambert GG, Shaner NC, Chen L, Tolias KF, Zhang J, Ha T, St-Pierre F. Nat Commun. 2025 Apr 4;16(1):3241. doi: 10.1038/s41467-025-58223-5. PubMed 40185748.
Backbone
  Vector backbone: pCMV
  Backbone size w/o insert (bp): 5778
  Vector type: Mammalian Expression
Growth in bacteria
  Bacterial resistance: Kanamycin, 50 μg/mL
  Growth temperature: 37°C
  Growth strain: DH5alpha
  Copy number: High Copy
Gene/Insert
  Gene/Insert name: mGold2s-Actin-C-18
  Species: H. sapiens (human)
  Entrez Gene: ACTB (a.k.a. BKRNS, BNS, BRWS1, CSMH, DDS1, PS1TP5BP1, THC8)
  Promoter: CMV
  Tag / fusion protein: mGold2s (N terminal on insert)
  Cloning method: Unknown
  Sequencing primers: 5′ CMV-F; 3′ SV40pA-R
Terms and licenses: Academic/Nonprofit Terms; Industry Terms: Not Available to Industry
How to cite: pCMV-mGold2s-Actin-C-18 was a gift from Francois St-Pierre (Addgene plasmid # 231772 ; http://n2t.net/addgene:231772 ; RRID:Addgene_231772)
